>Addgene plasmid #89671 | pexA2_bow_180 | addgene full sequence | sequence record 191883 | Addgene NGS Result
CTTCCGCTTCCTCGCTCACTGACTCGCTGCGCTCGGTCGTTCGGCTGCGGCGAGCGGTATCAGCTCACTC
AAAGGCGGTAATACGGTTATCCACAGAATCAGGGGATAACGCAGGAAAGAACATGTGAGCAAAAGGCCAG
CAAAAGGCCAGGAACCGTAAAAAGGCCGCGTTGCTGGCGTTTTTCCATAGGCTCCGCCCCCCTGACGAGC
ATCACAAAAATCGACGCTCAAGTCAGAGGTGGCGAAACCCGACAGGACTATAAAGATACCAGGCGTTTCC
CCCTGGAAGCTCCCTCGTGCGCTCTCCTGTTCCGACCCTGCCGCTTACCGGATACCTGTCCGCCTTTCTC
CCTTCGGGAAGCGTGGCGCTTTCTCATAGCTCACGCTGTAGGTATCTCAGTTCGGTGTAGGTCGTTCGCT
CCAAGCTGGGCTGTGTGCACGAACCCCCCGTTCAGCCCGACCGCTGCGCCTTATCCGGTAACTATCGTCT
TGAGTCCAACCCGGTAAGACACGACTTATCGCCACTGGCAGCAGCCACTGGTAACAGGATTAGCAGAGCG
AGGTATGTAGGCGGTGCTACAGAGTTCTTGAAGTGGTGGCCTAACTACGGCTACACTAGAAGAACAGTAT
TTGGTATCTGCGCTCTGCTGAAGCCAGTTACCTTCGGAAAAAGAGTTGGTAGCTCTTGATCCGGCAAACA
AACCACCGCTGGTAGCGGTGGTTTTTTTGTTTGCAAGCAGCAGATTACGCGCAGAAAAAAAGGATCTCAA
GAAGATCCTTTGATCTTTTCTACGGGGTCTGACGCTCAGTGGAACGAAAACTCACGTTAAGGGATTTTGG
TCATGAGATTATCAAAAAGGATCTTCACCTAGATCCTTTTAAATTAAAAATGAAGTTTTAAATCAATCTA
AAGTATATATGAGTAAACTTGGTCTGACAGTTACCAATGCTTAATCAGTGAGGCACCTATCTCAGCGATC
TGTCTATTTCGTTCATCCATAGTTGCCTGACTCCCCGTCGTGTAGATAACTACGATACGGGAGGGCTTAC
CATCTGGCCCCAGTGCTGCAATGATACCGCGACTCCCACGCTCACCGGCTCCAGATTTATCAGCAATAAA
CCAGCCAGCCGGAAGGGCCGAGCGCAGAAGTGGTCCTGCAACTTTATCCGCCTCCATCCAGTCTATTAAT
TGTTGCCGGGAAGCTAGAGTAAGTAGTTCGCCAGTTAATAGTTTGCGCAACGTTGTTGCCATTGCTACAG
GCATCGTGGTGTCACGCTCGTCGTTTGGTATGGCTTCATTCAGCTCCGGTTCCCAACGATCAAGGCGAGT
TACATGATCCCCCATGTTGTGCAAAAAAGCGGTTAGCTCCTTCGGTCCTCCGATCGTTGTCAGAAGTAAG
TTGGCCGCAGTGTTATCACTCATGGTTATGGCAGCACTGCATAATTCTCTTACTGTCATGCCATCCGTAA
GATGCTTTTCTGTGACTGGTGAGTACTCAACCAAGTCATTCTGAGAATAGTGTATGCGGCGACCGAGTTG
CTCTTGCCCGGCGTCAATACGGGATAATACCGCGCCACATAGCAGAACTTTAAAAGTGCTCATCATTGGA
AAACGTTCTTCGGGGCGAAAACTCTCAAGGATCTTACCGCTGTTGAGATCCAGTTCGATGTAACCCACTC
GTGCACCCAACTGATCTTCAGCATCTTTTACTTTCACCAGCGTTTCTGGGTGAGCAAAAACAGGAAGGCA
AAATGCCGCAAAAAAGGGAATAAGGGCGACACGGAAATGTTGAATACTCATACTCTTCCTTTTTCAATAT
TATTGAAGCATTTATCAGGGTTATTGTCTCATGAGCGGATACATATTTGAATGTATTTAGAAAAATAAAC
AAATAGGGGTTCCGCGCACATTTCCCCGAAAAGTGCCACCTGACGTCTAAGAAACCATTATTATCATGAC
ATTAACCTATAAAAATAGGCGTATCACGAGGCCCTTTCGTCTCGCGCGTTTCGGTGATGACGGTGAAAAC
CTCTGACACATGCAGCTCCCGGAGACGGTCACAGCTTGTCTGTAAGCGGATGCCGGGAGCAGACAAGCCC
GTCAGGGCGCGTCAGCGGGTGTTGGCGGGTGTCGGGGCTGGCTTAACTATGCGGCATCAGAGCAGATTGT
ACTGAGAGTGCACCAATTGGGTACCGAGCTCGCGGCCGCAAGCTCTGCTCGACGTAACTGACGTATACTG
TGGAAAGGCTAGAACCCGTCCGTTATAACATGAAACGAGAACTAACGTCCGGTGAATCCACATTTACCCA
AGAATTTTAACCTCGCACTAGAATGCTCGCGTATTGATCTAATGTCCCAATCCGGTCCGTGTTAGCGATG
CTACAATCCCACAATTGGGCTCGCCAATGAGCCACTTGTAAACCTGGTTGCACCTTCAGATGATCGCTGT
CGTTCAGTCAGTAAATTGGACTGTTACCAGTACATGTATAACTAGCCTTTATGCTTGTATAAATGTCGGT
TGCCGTCTTACAAGTCTTACTGTATATTTCGAGATCAATCGATAGTAAGGTTGACGCCACATTCGACGAA
ACGTTACGCCTCAGCATAGCTAGCCCTAAGTTCGAGATCTATGAATTATGAGCCAAGGGGTCAGTCGCAA
TAGTCGGATGAGCGTCAGGGGGTAGTGCGTGTGTGTTATACCAACGAGGTATCGACTGTAGATTCGTACG
TGGGAGATTGTCGGAGCCAATCCTCCGATATAATGCCCGGGATCTGAGCCCTGCAGCACACATTCGGGCC
CCAGTGGCTCATTGCTCAGTGTACTGCTAAACTCACCCGATGCTGGACCGCGGCGCTTAATAGGCTTGAT
AGTTATCAATATCGATTCATCTGAATCGAGACAAAGGTATTAGAGGTGCGCTGTAAACTCCACAAGAATC
ATCAGCGGATCATCTCGATGGTCGTTGAGATCGCACAAATTATCACGAGCCTAAGCCGACATAGCTAGTA
TTTCATCCAATAGCCAGCACGATACTATCGGTACTACTGAAACTTTTTGAAGTCTTGTCACTCACTAATG
CAGGCAGTGGGGCACTCTATCCAGGATGGAAGAACCAAATAACGAAATTTACAGTGATAAAATCTTACGT
ACGATAAATGTAATCAGCGCTCTTGGACAGATGGCGGGATTCGTGAACCGACAACTCTTGAACCTGCTTT
TGCTCGCTTGGATCCGAATTCCTGTGTGAAATTGTTATCCGCTCACAATTCCACACAACATACGAGCCGG
AAGCATAAAGTGTAAAGCCTGGGGTGCCTAATGAGTGAGCTAACTCACATTAATTGCGTTGCGCTCACTG
CCCGCTTTCCAGTCGGGAAACCTGTCGTGCCAGCTGCATTAATGAATCGGCCAACGCGCGGGGAGAGGCG
GTTTGCGTATTGGGCGCT
Features (pLannotate 1.2.2; 9 found; start..end, strand, type, name):
    182..770     -  rep_origin     ori: high-copy-number ColE1/pMB1/pBR322/pUC origin of replication
    941..1801    -  CDS            AmpR: β-lactamase; bla; confers resistance to ampicillin, carbenicillin, and related antibiotics
   1802..1906    -  promoter       AmpR promoter: bla
   2001..2036    +  CDS            rop (fragment): Rop protein, which maintains plasmids at low copy number; rop
   2138..2185    +  misc_feature   bom (fragment): basis of mobility region from pBR322
   3252..3268    -  protein_bind   lac operator: The lac repressor binds to the lac operator to inhibit transcription in E. coli. This inhibition can be relieved by adding lactose or isopropyl-β-D-thiogalactopyranoside (IPTG). lac repressor encoded by lacI
   3276..3306    -  promoter       lac promoter: promoter for the E. coli lac operon
   3321..3342    -  protein_bind   CAP binding site: CAP binding activates transcription in the presence of cAMP. E. coli catabolite activator protein
   3355..3447    -  CDS            lacI (fragment): lac repressor; lacI; The lac repressor binds to the lac operator to inhibit transcription in E. coli. This inhibition can be relieved by adding lactose or isopropyl-β-D-thiogalactopyranoside (IPTG).
