[The description below was written by a language model from this plasmid's Addgene catalogue record and pLannotate feature annotations shown in this document.]
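Description:
pexA2_bow_180 is a small (about 3.4 kb) bacterial cloning plasmid built on the commercial pEX-A2 gene-synthesis backbone. It carries a 998 bp fully synthetic insert called bow_180. The plasmid is propagated in E. coli at high copy number from a ColE1/pUC-type origin of replication and is selected with ampicillin through a β-lactamase (AmpR) gene driven by its native bla promoter. The catalogue lists the vector type as unspecified, and the restriction sites used for cloning are not recorded.

The annotated feature table covers only backbone elements. Besides the origin and the AmpR cassette, it lists short remnants of rop, the pBR322 bom region and lacI, together with a CAP binding site, lac promoter and lac operator of the kind that typically flanks the cloning site in pUC-derived vectors. No feature is annotated in the roughly 1 kb stretch between the bom fragment and the lac operator. The synthetic insert presumably lies there, which would fit a designed, non-natural sequence that matches nothing in standard feature databases. The record does not indicate that the insert encodes a protein or is meant to be expressed, and the nearby lac elements appear to be incidental backbone features.

According to the deposit information, the plasmid serves as a source of double-stranded DNA template for building DNA–protein hybrid nanostructures. In particular, bow_180 is the template for a bent two-helix-bundle shape described in the associated study on self-assembly of genetically encoded DNA–protein hybrid nanoscale objects. The record does not describe the partner proteins that fold this template or the arrangement of their binding sites within the insert.
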