Addgene plasmid #89671: pexA2_bow_180
Purpose: Plasmid for the construction of DNA-protein hybrid nanostructures. Template for the bent two-helix-bundle shown in figure 3A of associated article.
Depositing lab: Hendrik Dietz. Depositing organization: Technische Universitaet Muenchen (TUM). Publication: Self-assembly of genetically encoded DNA-protein hybrid nanoscale shapes. Praetorius F, Dietz H. Science. 2017 Mar 24;355(6331). pii: eaam5488. doi: 10.1126/science.aam5488. PubMed 28336611.
Backbone
  Vector backbone: pEX-A2
  Backbone manufacturer: Eurofins
  Vector type: Unspecified
Growth in bacteria
  Bacterial resistance: Ampicillin, 100 μg/mL
  Growth temperature: 37°C
  Growth strain: DH5alpha
  Copy number: High Copy
Gene/Insert
  Gene/Insert name: bow_180
  Species: Synthetic
  Insert size (bp): 998
  Cloning method: Restriction Enzyme; 5′ cloning site unknown (unknown if destroyed); 3′ cloning site unknown (unknown if destroyed)
  Sequencing primers: 5′ ggagcagacaagcccgtcagg; 3′ caggctttacactttatgcttccggc
Terms and licenses: Academic/Nonprofit Terms; Industry Terms: Not Available to Industry
How to cite: pexA2_bow_180 was a gift from Hendrik Dietz (Addgene plasmid # 89671 ; http://n2t.net/addgene:89671 ; RRID:Addgene_89671)
