>Addgene plasmid #89671 | pexA2_bow_180 | depositor partial sequence | sequence record 173756 | template for DNA-protein hybrid structure
TCTGCTCGACGTAACTGACGTATACTGTGGAAAGGCTAGAACCCGTCCGTTATAACATGAAACGAGAACT
AACGTCCGGTGAATCCACATTTACCCAAGAATTTTAACCTCGCACTAGAATGCTCGCGTATTGATCTAAT
GTCCCAATCCGGTCCGTGTTAGCGATGCTACAATCCCACAATTGGGCTCGCCAATGAGCCACTTGTAAAC
CTGGTTGCACCTTCAGATGATCGCTGTCGTTCAGTCAGTAAATTGGACTGTTACCAGTACATGTATAACT
AGCCTTTATGCTTGTATAAATGTCGGTTGCCGTCTTACAAGTCTTACTGTATATTTCGAGATCAATCGAT
AGTAAGGTTGACGCCACATTCGACGAAACGTTACGCCTCAGCATAGCTAGCCCTAAGTTCGAGATCTATG
AATTATGAGCCAAGGGGTCAGTCGCAATAGTCGGATGAGCGTCAGGGGGTAGTGCGTGTGTGTTATACCA
ACGAGGTATCGACTGTAGATTCGTACGTGGGAGATTGTCGGAGCCAATCCTCCGATATAATGCCCGGGAT
CTGAGCCCTGCAGCACACATTCGGGCCCCAGTGGCTCATTGCTCAGTGTACTGCTAAACTCACCCGATGC
TGGACCGCGGCGCTTAATAGGCTTGATAGTTATCAATATCGATTCATCTGAATCGAGACAAAGGTATTAG
AGGTGCGCTGTAAACTCCACAAGAATCATCAGCGGATCATCTCGATGGTCGTTGAGATCGCACAAATTAT
CACGAGCCTAAGCCGACATAGCTAGTATTTCATCCAATAGCCAGCACGATACTATCGGTACTACTGAAAC
TTTTTGAAGTCTTGTCACTCACTAATGCAGGCAGTGGGGCACTCTATCCAGGATGGAAGAACCAAATAAC
GAAATTTACAGTGATAAAATCTTACGTACGATAAATGTAATCAGCGCTCTTGGACAGATGGCGGGATTCG
TGAACCGACAACTCTTGA
